Addgene plasmid #140695: Reciever_plasmid2
Purpose: Encodes quorum sensing (C4-HSL) inducible cyan (sfCFP) expression
Depositing lab: Matthew Bennett. Depositing organization: Rice University. Publication: Spatiotemporal Dynamics of Synthetic Microbial Consortia in Microfluidic Devices. Alnahhas RN, Winkle JJ, Hirning AJ, Karamched B, Ott W, Josic K, Bennett MR. ACS Synth Biol. 2019 Sep 20;8(9):2051-2058. doi: 10.1021/acssynbio.9b00146. Epub 2019 Aug 9. PubMed 31361464.
Backbone
  Vector backbone: pMB1
  Backbone size w/o insert (bp): 3231
  Total vector size (bp): 3950
  Modifications to backbone: ROP element reduces copy number
  Vector type: Bacterial Expression
Growth in bacteria
  Bacterial resistance: Kanamycin, 50 μg/mL
  Growth temperature: 37°C
  Growth strain: DH5alpha
  Copy number: Low Copy
Gene/Insert
  Gene/Insert name: sfCFP
  Species: Synthetic
  Insert size (bp): 719
  Promoter: engineered rhl promoter (responds to C4-HSL)
  Cloning method: Gibson Cloning
  Sequencing primers: 5′ tatggatgcggcgggac; 3′ gccagtgtgagacagcggtgcggac
Terms and licenses: Academic/Nonprofit Terms; Industry Terms: Not Available to Industry
How to cite: Reciever_plasmid2 was a gift from Matthew Bennett (Addgene plasmid # 140695 ; http://n2t.net/addgene:140695 ; RRID:Addgene_140695)
