[The description below was written by a language model from this plasmid's Addgene catalogue record and pLannotate feature annotations shown in this document.]
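Description:
Reciever_plasmid2 is a low-copy bacterial expression plasmid of just under 4 kb, built for synthetic microbial consortium work in E. coli. It replicates from a pMB1/ColE1-type origin. The backbone retains the rop gene, which encodes the Rop protein that holds copy number down, and this agrees with the catalogue note that the ROP element reduces copy number. Also carried over are the pBR322 bom (basis of mobility) region and a fragment of the ColE1 mobilization gene mbeC, which look like backbone remnants rather than functional design elements. Selection is by kanamycin through an aph(3')-Ia aminoglycoside phosphotransferase gene.

The payload is a roughly 0.7 kb synthetic sfCFP coding sequence, a cyan superfolder fluorescent protein. The automated annotation labels it superfolder GFP, presumably because the two differ by only a few residues. According to the record, it is driven by an engineered rhl promoter that responds to the quorum-sensing signal C4-HSL, and a T7Te terminator follows the reporter. The feature table does not annotate the rhl promoter itself. It instead reports short PLtetO-1 fragments upstream of the reporter, which may reflect shared sequence in the engineered hybrid promoter. A Myc epitope tag and a surrounding N-MYC2 fragment match are also called upstream of the reporter, but the record gives no role for them. No rhlR regulator gene is annotated, so the C4-HSL-responsive transcription factor is presumably supplied by the host strain or another plasmid, though the record does not say so.

The plasmid acts as a "receiver" module: cells carrying it turn cyan when they sense C4-HSL produced by sender cells. This makes it useful for reporting intercellular signalling and spatial dynamics in engineered multi-strain populations, such as those grown in microfluidic devices.
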