Features (pLannotate 1.2.2; 13 found; start..end, strand, type, name):
     94..114     +  promoter       PLtetO-1 promoter (fragment): modified phage lambda PL promoter with tet operator sites (Lutz and Bujard, 1997)
    127..345     +  CDS            N-MYC2 (fragment): MYC2_MARMO - Protein inferred from homology: Swiss-Prot protein existence level 3. From Marmota monax (Woodchuck).
    313..342     +  CDS            Myc: Myc (human c-Myc proto-oncogene) epitope tag
    496..527     +  promoter       PLtetO-1 promoter (fragment): modified phage lambda PL promoter with tet operator sites (Lutz and Bujard, 1997)
    526..545     +  promoter       PLtetO-1 promoter (fragment): modified phage lambda PL promoter with tet operator sites (Lutz and Bujard, 1997)
    628..1341    +  CDS            superfolder GFP: GFP variant that folds robustly even when fused to poorly folded proteins (Pédelacq et al., 2006)
   1493..1520    +  terminator     T7Te terminator: phage T7 early transcription terminator
   1603..1660    +  promoter       AmpR promoter (fragment): bla
   1669..2484    -  CDS            KanR: aminoglycoside phosphotransferase; aph(3')-Ia; confers resistance to kanamycin in bacteria or G418 (Geneticin®) in eukaryotes
   2606..3194    +  rep_origin     ori: high-copy-number ColE1/pMB1/pBR322/pUC origin of replication
   3380..3519    -  misc_feature   bom: basis of mobility region from pBR322
   3621..3812    -  CDS            rop: Rop protein, which maintains plasmids at low copy number; rop
   3853..16      +  CDS            mbeC (fragment) (across the origin): MBEC_ECOLX - Experimental evidence at protein level: Swiss-Prot protein existence level 1. Required for efficient mobilization of ColE1 plasmid and is thus essential to promote the specific transfer of the plasmid during conjugation. Probably functions by inducing DNA bending, helping the MbeA relaxase to melt the DNA around the nic site and cleave the phosphodiester bond. Binds specifically double-stranded DNA (dsDNA) containing the ColE1 oriT but does not recognize the inverted repeat (IR). From Escherichia coli.
>Addgene plasmid #140695 | Reciever_plasmid2 | addgene full sequence | sequence record 296013 | Addgene NGS Result
GGTATGGATGCGGCGGGACCAGAGCTCAGTGCGCTCGAGCTTCCCAACCTTACCAGAGGGCGCCCCAGCT
GGCAATTCCGACGTCTGTGTGGATCCCTATCAGTGATAGAGATTCACACAGGGCCCTCGGACACCGAGGA
GAATGTCAAGAGGCGAACACACAACGTCTTGGAGCGCCAGAGGAGGAACGAGCTAAAACGGAGCTTTTTT
GCCCTGCGTGACCAGATCCCGGAGTTGGAAAACAATGAAAAGGCCCCCAAGGTAGTTATCCTTAAAAAAG
CCACAGCATACATCCTGTCCGTCCAAGCAGAGGAGCAAAAGCTCATTTCTGAAGAGGACTTGTTGCGGAA
ACGACGAGAACAGTTGAAACACAAACTTGAACAGCTACGGAACTCTTGTGCGTAAGGAAAAGTAAGGAAA
ACGATTCCTTCTAACAGAAATGTCCTGAGCAATCACCTATGAACTGTCGATCCTGTGAAATCTGGCAGTT
TTACTTCCCTATCAGTGATAGAGATACTGAGCACATCCCTATCAGTGATAGAGATGCATGCCACTTAAAA
AGGAGATCAACAATGAAAGCAATTTTCGTACTGAAACATCTTAATCATGCTAAGGAGAAATACTAGTATG
CGTAAAGGCGAAGAGCTGTTCACTGGTGTCGTCCCTATTCTGGTGGAACTGGATGGTGATGTCAACGGTC
ATAAGTTTTCCGTGCGTGGCGAGGGTGAAGGTGACGCAACTAATGGTAAACTGACGCTGAAGTTCATCTG
TACTACTGGTAAACTGCCGGTACCTTGGCCGACTCTGGTAACGACGCTGACTTGGGGTGTTCAGTGCTTT
GCTCGTTATCCGGACCATATGAAGCAGCATGACTTCTTCAAGTCCGCCATGCCGGAAGGCTATGTGCAGG
AACGCACGATTTCCTTTAAGGATGACGGCACGTACAAAACGCGTGCGGAAGTGAAATTTGAAGGCGATAC
CCTGGTAAACCGCATTGAGCTGAAAGGCATTGACTTTAAAGAAGACGGCAATATCCTGGGCCATAAGCTG
GAATACAATTACATCAGCGACAATGTTTACATCACCGCCGATAAACAAAAAAATGGCATTAAAGCGAATT
TTAAAATTCGCCACAACGTGGAGGATGGCAGCGTGCAGCTGGCTGATCACTACCAGCAAAACACTCCAAT
CGGTGATGGTCCTGTTCTGCTGCCAGACAATCACTATCTGAGCACGCAAAGCGTTCTGTCTAAAGATCCG
AACGAGAAACGCGATCATATGGTTCTGCTGGAGTTCGTAACCGCAGCGGGCATCACGCATGGTATGGATG
AACTGTACAAATGATGAAGCTTCCCCTACGTGCTGCTGAAGTTGCCCGCAACAGAGAGTGGAACCAACCG
GTGATACCACGATACTATGACTGAGAGTCAACGCCATGAGCGGCCTCATTTCTTATTCTGAGTTACAACA
GTCCGCACCGCTGTCTCACACTGGCTCACCTTCGGGTGGGCCTTTCTGCGTTTATATACTAGAGAGAGAA
TATAAAAAGCCAGATTATTAATCCGGCTTTTTTATTATTTCCTAGCTAGCCGGGGAAATGTGCGCGGAAC
CCCTATTTGTTTATTTTTCTAAATACATTCAAATATGTATCCGCTCATGAATTAATTCTTAGAAAAACTC
ATCGAGCATCAAATGAAACTGCAATTTATTCATATCAGGATTATCAATACCATATTTTTGAAAAAGCCGT
TTCTGTAATGAAGGAGAAAACTCACCGAGGCAGTTCCATAGGATGGCAAGATCCTGGTATCGGTCTGCGA
TTCCGACTCGTCCAACATCAATACAACCTATTAATTTCCCCTCGTCAAAAATAAGGTTATCAAGTGAGAA
ATCACCATGAGTGACGACTGAATCCGGTGAGAATGGCAAAAGTTTATGCATTTCTTTCCAGACTTGTTCA
ACAGGCCAGCCATTACGCTCGTCATCAAAATCACTCGCATCAACCAAACCGTTATTCATTCGTGATTGCG
CCTGAGCGAGACGAAATACGCGATCGCTGTTAAAAGGACAATTACAAACAGGAATCGAATGCAACCGGCG
CAGGAACACTGCCAGCGCATCAACAATATTTTCACCTGAATCAGGATATTCTTCTAATACCTGGAATGCT
GTTTTCCCGGGGATCGCAGTGGTGAGTAACCATGCATCATCAGGAGTACGGATAAAATGCTTGATGGTCG
GAAGAGGCATAAATTCCGTCAGCCAGTTTAGTCTGACCATCTCATCTGTAACATCATTGGCAACGCTACC
TTTGCCATGTTTCAGAAACAACTCTGGCGCATCGGGCTTCCCATACAATCGATAGATTGTCGCACCTGAT
TGCCCGACATTATCGCGAGCCCATTTATACCCATATAAATCAGCATCCATGCTGGAATTTAATCGCGGCC
TAGAGCAAGACGTTTCCCGTTGAATATGGCTCATAACACCCCTTGTATTACTGTTTATGTAAGCAGACAG
TTTTATTGTTCATGACCAAAATCCCTTAACGTGAGTTTTCGTTCCACTGAGCGTCAGACCCCGTAGAAAA
GATCAAAGGATCTTCTTGAGATCCTTTTTTTCTGCGCGTAATCTGCTGCTTGCAAACAAAAAAACCACCG
CTACCAGCGGTGGTTTGTTTGCCGGATCAAGAGCTACCAACTCTTTTTCCGAAGGTAACTGGCTTCAGCA
GAGCGCAGATACCAAATACTGTCCTTCTAGTGTAGCCGTAGTTAGGCCACCACTTCAAGAACTCTGTAGC
ACCGCCTACATACCTCGCTCTGCTAATCCTGTTACCAGTGGCTGCTGCCAGTGGCGATAAGTCGTGTCTT
ACCGGGTTGGACTCAAGACGATAGTTACCGGATAAGGCGCAGCGGTCGGGCTGAACGGGGGGTTCGTGCA
CACAGCCCAGCTTGGAGCGAACGACCTACACCGAACTGAGATACCTACAGCGTGAGCTATGAGAAAGCGC
CACGCTTCCCGAAGGGAGAAAGGCGGACAGGTATCCGGTAAGCGGCAGGGTCGGAACAGGAGAGCGCACG
AGGGAGCTTCCAGGGGGAAACGCCTGGTATCTTTATAGTCCTGTCGGGTTTCGCCACCTCTGACTTGAGC
GTCGATTTTTGTGATGCTCGTCAGGGGGGCGGAGCCTATGGAAAAACGCCAGCAACGCGGCCTTTTTACG
GTTCCTGGCCTTTTGCTGGCCTTTTGCTCACATGTTCTTTCCTGCGTTATCCCCTGATTCTGTGGATAAC
CGTATTACCGCCTTTGAGTGAGCTGATACCGCTCGCCGCAGCCGAACGACCGAGCGCAGCGAGTCAGTGA
GCGAGGAAGCGGAAGAGCGCCTGATGCGGTATTTTCTCCTTACGCATCTGTGCGGTATTTCACACCGCAA
TGGTGCACTCTCAGTACAATCTGCTCTGATGCCGCATAGTTAAGCCAGTATACACTCCGCTATCGCTACG
TGACTGGGTCATGGCTGCGCCCCGACACCCGCCAACACCCGCTGACGCGCCCTGACGGGCTTGTCTGCTC
CCGGCATCCGCTTACAGACAAGCTGTGACCGTCTCCGGGAGCTGCATGTGTCAGAGGTTTTCACCGTCAT
CACCGAAACGCGCGAGGCAGCTGCGGTAAAGCTCATCAGCGTGGTCGTGAAGCGATTCACAGATGTCTGC
CTGTTCATCCGCGTCCAGCTCGTTGAGTTTCTCCAGAAGCGTTAATGTCTGGCTTCTGATAAAGCGGGCC
ATGTTAAGGGCGGTTTTTTCCTGTTTGGTCACTGATGCCTCCGTGTAAGGGGGATTTCTGTTCATGGGGG
TAATGATACCGATGAAACGAGAGAGGATGCTCACGATACGGGTTACTGATGATGAACATGCCCGGTTACT
GGAACGTTGTGAGGGTAAACAACTGGC
